>Addgene plasmid #119962 | 6CKO (DOT1L) | depositor partial sequence | sequence record 227393 | Insert sequence
ACCTACAACGACCTGATTCAAGCGCAGAAGGAGATCTCCGCCCATAACCAGCAGCTGCGGGAGCAGTCGG
AGCAGCTGGAGCAGGACAACCGCGCGCTCCGCGGCCAGAGCTTGCAGCTGCTCAAGGCTCGCTGCGAGGA
GATGCAG
