LOCUS       Exported 5777 bp ds-DNA circular SYN 13-MAY-2021
DEFINITION  Bacterial expression for structure determination.
ACCESSION   .
VERSION     .
KEYWORDS    6CKO (DOT1L)
SOURCE      synthetic DNA construct
  ORGANISM  synthetic DNA construct
REFERENCE   1 (bases 1 to 5777)
  TITLE     SGC Toronto Q3-Q4 2017, Q1-Q2 2018
REFERENCE   2 (bases 1 to 5777)
  AUTHORS   .
  TITLE     Direct Submission
  JOURNAL   Exported May 13, 2021 from SnapGene Server 1.1.58
            http://www.snapgene.com
FEATURES             Location/Qualifiers
     source          1..5777
                     /organism="synthetic DNA construct"
                     /mol_type="other DNA"
     RBS             12..34
                     /note="efficient ribosome binding site from bacteriophage
                     T7 gene 10 (Olins and Rangwala, 1989)"
     CDS             50..73
                     /codon_start=1
                     /product="8xHis affinity tag"
                     /label=8xHis
                     /translation="HHHHHHHH"
     CDS             83..100
                     /codon_start=1
                     /product="thrombin recognition and cleavage site"
                     /label=thrombin site
                     /translation="LVPRGS"
     CDS             101..391
                     /codon_start=1
                     /gene="S. cerevisiae SMT3 (truncated)"
                     /product="cleavable ubiquitin-like protein tag"
                     /label=SUMO
                     /translation="MSDSEVNQEAKPEVKPEVKPETHINLKVSDGSSEIFFKIKKTTPL
                     RRLMEAFAKRQGKEMDSLRFLYDGIRIQADQTPEDLDMEDNDIIEAHREQIG"
     CDS             398..418
                     /codon_start=1
                     /product="tobacco etch virus (TEV) protease recognition and
                     cleavage site"
                     /label=TEV site
                     /translation="ENLYFQG"
     CDS             595..612
                     /codon_start=1
                     /product="6xHis affinity tag"
                     /label=6xHis
                     /translation="HHHHHH"
     primer_bind     complement(665..683)
                     /label=T7 Term
                     /note="T7 terminator, reverse primer"
     terminator      679..726
                     /label=T7 terminator
                     /note="transcription terminator for bacteriophage T7 RNA
                     polymerase"
     rep_origin      763..1218
                     /direction=RIGHT
                     /label=f1 ori
                     /note="f1 bacteriophage origin of replication; arrow
                     indicates direction of (+) strand synthesis"
     primer_bind     complement(850..869)
                     /label=F1ori-R
                     /note="F1 origin, reverse primer"
     primer_bind     1060..1081
                     /label=F1ori-F
                     /note="F1 origin, forward primer"
     CDS             complement(1310..2125)
                     /codon_start=1
                     /gene="aph(3')-Ia"
                     /product="aminoglycoside phosphotransferase"
                     /label=KanR
                     /note="confers resistance to kanamycin in bacteria or G418
                     (Geneticin(R)) in eukaryotes"
                     /translation="MSHIQRETSCSRPRLNSNMDADLYGYKWARDNVGQSGATIYRLYG
                     KPDAPELFLKHGKGSVANDVTDEMVRLNWLTEFMPLPTIKHFIRTPDDAWLLTTAIPGK
                     TAFQVLEEYPDSGENIVDALAVFLRRLHSIPVCNCPFNSDRVFRLAQAQSRMNNGLVDA
                     SDFDDERNGWPVEQVWKEMHKLLPFSPDSVVTHGDFSLDNLIFDEGKLIGCIDVGRVGI
                     ADRYQDLAILWNCLGEFSPSLQKRLFQKYGIDNPDMNKLQFHLMLDEFF"
     primer_bind     2033..2052
                     /label=Kan-R
                     /note="Kanamycin resistance gene, reverse primer"
     primer_bind     2117..2136
                     /label=pENTR-R
                     /note="pENTR vectors, reverse primer"
     rep_origin      2247..2835
                     /direction=RIGHT
                     /label=ori
                     /note="high-copy-number ColE1/pMB1/pBR322/pUC origin of
                     replication"
     primer_bind     2736..2755
                     /label=pBR322ori-F
                     /note="pBR322 origin, forward primer"
     primer_bind     2989..3006
                     /label=L4440
                     /note="L4440 vector, forward primer"
     misc_feature    3021..3160
                     /label=bom
                     /note="basis of mobility region from pBR322"
     primer_bind     complement(3086..3105)
                     /label=pRS-marker
                     /note="pRS vectors, use to sequence yeast selectable
                     marker"
     primer_bind     3246..3268
                     /label=pGEX 3'
                     /note="pGEX vectors, reverse primer"
     CDS             complement(3262..3453)
                     /codon_start=1
                     /gene="rop"
                     /product="Rop protein, which maintains plasmids at low copy
                     number"
                     /label=rop
                     /translation="MTKQEKTALNMARFIRSQTLTLLEKLNELDADEQADICESLHDHA
                     DELYRSCLARFGDDGENL"
     CDS             complement(4262..5344)
                     /codon_start=1
                     /gene="lacI"
                     /product="lac repressor"
                     /label=lacI
                     /note="The lac repressor binds to the lac operator to
                     inhibit transcription in E. coli. This inhibition can be
                     relieved by adding lactose or
                     isopropyl-beta-D-thiogalactopyranoside (IPTG)."
                     /translation="MKPVTLYDVAEYAGVSYQTVSRVVNQASHVSAKTREKVEAAMAEL
                     NYIPNRVAQQLAGKQSLLIGVATSSLALHAPSQIVAAIKSRADQLGASVVVSMVERSGV
                     EACKAAVHNLLAQRVSGLIINYPLDDQDAIAVEAACTNVPALFLDVSDQTPINSIIFSH
                     EDGTRLGVEHLVALGHQQIALLAGPLSSVSARLRLAGWHKYLTRNQIQPIAEREGDWSA
                     MSGFQQTMQMLNEGIVPTAMLVANDQMALGAMRAITESGLRVGADISVVGYDDTEDSSC
                     YIPPLTTIKQDFRLLGQTSVDRLLQLSQGQAVKGNQLLPVSLVKRKTTLAPNTQTASPR
                     ALADSLMQLARQVSRLESGQ"
     primer_bind     5306..5325
                     /label=LacI-R
                     /note="LacI, reverse primer"
     promoter        complement(5345..5422)
                     /gene="lacI"
                     /label=lacI promoter
     primer_bind     5628..5647
                     /label=pBRrevBam
                     /note="pBR322 vectors, tet region, downstream of BamHI,
                     reverse primer"
     primer_bind     5731..5750
                     /label=T7
                     /note="T7 promoter, forward primer"
     promoter        5731..5749
                     /label=T7 promoter
                     /note="promoter for bacteriophage T7 RNA polymerase"
     protein_bind    5750..5774
                     /label=lac operator
                     /bound_moiety="lac repressor encoded by lacI"
                     /note="The lac repressor binds to the lac operator to
                     inhibit transcription in E. coli. This inhibition can be
                     relieved by adding lactose or
                     isopropyl-beta-D-thiogalactopyranoside (IPTG)."
ORIGIN
        1 ctagaaataa ttttgtttaa ctttaagaag gagatatacc atgaaaaaac atcaccatca
       61 tcatcatcat cacagcagcg gcctggttcc gcgtggtagt atgtcggact cagaagtcaa
      121 tcaagaagct aagccagagg tcaagccaga agtcaagcct gagactcaca tcaatttaaa
      181 ggtgtccgat ggatcttcag agatcttctt caagatcaaa aagaccactc ctttaagaag
      241 gctgatggaa gcgttcgcta aaagacaggg taaggaaatg gactccttaa gattcttgta
      301 cgacggtatt agaatccaag ctgatcagac ccctgaagat ttggacatgg aggataacga
      361 tattattgag gctcacagag aacagattgg tggaacagaa aacttgtatt tccagggcac
      421 ctacaacgac ctgattcaag cgcagaagga gatctccgcc cataaccagc agctgcggga
      481 gcagtcggag cagctggagc aggacaaccg cgcgctccgc ggccagagct tgcagctgct
      541 caaggctcgc tgcgaggaga tgcagtgatg acgaagcttg cggccgcact cgagcaccac
      601 caccaccacc actgagatcc ggctgctaac aaagcccgaa aggaagctga gttggctgct
      661 gccaccgctg agcaataact agcataaccc cttggggcct ctaaacgggt cttgaggggt
      721 tttttgctga aaggaggaac tatatccgga ttggcgaatg ggnnnnnnnn nnnnnnnnnn
      781 nnnnnnnnnn nnnnnnnnnn nnnnnnnnnn nnnnnnnnnn nnnnnnnnnn nnnnnnnnnn
      841 nnnnnnnnnn nnnnnnnnnn nnnnnnnnnn nnnnnnnnnn nnnnnncnnn nnnnnnnnnn
      901 nnnnnnnnnn nnnnnnnnnn nnnnnnnnnn nnnnnnnnnn nnnnnnnnnn nnnnnnnnnn
      961 nnnnnnnnnn nnnnnnnnan nnnnnnnnnn nnnnnnnnnn nnnnnnnnnn nnnnnnnnnn
     1021 nnnnnnnncc tttgacgttg gagtccacgt tctttaatag tggactcttg ttccaaactg
     1081 gaacaacact caaccctatc tcggtctatt cttttgattt ataagggatt ttgccgattt
     1141 cggcctattg gttaaaaaat gagctgattt aacaaaaatt taacgcgaat tttaacaaaa
     1201 tattaacgct tacaatttag gtggcacttt tcggggaaat gtgcgcggaa cccctatttg
     1261 tttatttttc taaatacatt caaatatgta tccgctcatg aattaattct tagaaaaact
     1321 catcgagcat caaatgaaac tgcaatttat tcatatcagg attatcaata ccatattttt
     1381 gaaaaagccg tttctgtaat gaaggagaaa actcaccgag gcagttccat aggatggcaa
     1441 gatcctggta tcggtctgcg attccgactc gtccaacatc aatacaacct attaatttcc
     1501 cctcgtcaaa aataaggtta tcaagtgaga aatcaccatg agtgacgact gaatccggtg
     1561 agaatggcaa aagtttatgc atttctttcc agacttgttc aacaggccag ccattacgct
     1621 cgtcatcaaa atcactcgca tcaaccaaac cgttattcat tcgtgattgc gcctgagcga
     1681 gacgaaatac gcgatcgctg ttaaaaggac aattacaaac aggaatcgaa tgcaaccggc
     1741 gcaggaacac tgccagcgca tcaacaatat tttcacctga atcaggatat tcttctaata
     1801 cctggaatgc tgttttcccg gggatcgcag tggtgagtaa ccatgcatca tcaggagtac
     1861 ggataaaatg cttgatggtc ggaagaggca taaattccgt cagccagttt agtctgacca
     1921 tctcatctgt aacatcattg gcaacgctac ctttgccatg tttcagaaac aactctggcg
     1981 catcgggctt cccatacaat cgatagattg tcgcacctga ttgcccgaca ttatcgcgag
     2041 cccatttata cccatataaa tcagcatcca tgttggaatt taatcgcggc ctagagcaag
     2101 acgtttcccg ttgaatatgg ctcataacac cccttgtatt actgtttatg taagcagaca
     2161 gttttattgt tcatgaccaa aatcccttaa cgtgagtttt cgttccactg agcgtcagac
     2221 cccgtagaaa agatcaaagg atcttcttga gatccttttt ttctgcgcgt aatctgctgc
     2281 ttgcaaacaa aaaaaccacc gctaccagcg gtggtttgtt tgccggatca agagctacca
     2341 actctttttc cgaaggtaac tggcttcagc agagcgcaga taccaaatac tgtccttcta
     2401 gtgtagccgt agttaggcca ccacttcaag aactctgtag caccgcctac atacctcgct
     2461 ctgctaatcc tgttaccagt ggctgctgcc agtggcgata agtcgtgtct taccgggttg
     2521 gactcaagac gatagttacc ggataaggcg cagcggtcgg gctgaacggg gggttcgtgc
     2581 acacagccca gcttggagcg aacgacctac accgaactga gatacctaca gcgtgagcta
     2641 tgagaaagcg ccacgcttcc cgaagggaga aaggcggaca ggtatccggt aagcggcagg
     2701 gtcggaacag gagagcgcac gagggagctt ccagggggaa acgcctggta tctttatagt
     2761 cctgtcgggt ttcgccacct ctgacttgag cgtcgatttt tgtgatgctc gtcagggggg
     2821 cggagcctat ggaaaaacgc cagcaacgcg gcctttttac ggttcctggc cttttgctgg
     2881 ccttttgctc acatgttctt tcctgcgtta tcccctgatt ctgtggataa ccgtattacc
     2941 gcctttgagt gagctgatac cgctcgccgc agccgaacga ccgagcgcag cgagtcagtg
     3001 agcgaggaag cggaagagcg cctgatgcgg tattttctcc ttacgcatct gtgcggtatt
     3061 tcacaccgca atggtgcact ctcagtacaa tctgctctga tgccgcatag ttaagccagt
     3121 atacactccg ctatcgctac gtgactgggt catggctgcg ccccgacacc cgccaacacc
     3181 cgctgacgcg ccctgacggg cttgtctgct cccggcatcc gcttacagac aagctgtgac
     3241 cgtctccggg agctgcatgt gtcagaggtt ttcaccgtca tcaccgaaac gcgcgaggca
     3301 gctgcggtaa agctcatcag cgtggtcgtg aagcgattca cagatgtctg cctgttcatc
     3361 cgcgtccagc tcgttgagtt tctccagaag cgttaatgtc tggcttctga taaagcgggc
     3421 catgttaagg gcggtttttt cctgtttggt cactgatgcc tccgtgtaag ggggatttct
     3481 gttcatgggg gtaatgatac cgatgaaacg agagaggatg ctcacgatac gggttactga
     3541 tgatgaacat gcccggttac tggaacgttg tgagggtaaa caactggcgg tatggatgcg
     3601 gcgggaccag agaaaaatca ctcagggtca atgccagcgc ttcgttaata cagatgtagg
     3661 tgttccacag ggtagccagc agcatcctgc gatgcagatc cggaacataa tggtgcaggg
     3721 cgctgacttc cgcgtttcca gactttacga aacacggaaa ccgaagacca ttcatgttgt
     3781 tgctcaggtc gcagacgttt tgcagcagca gtcgcttcac gttcgctcgc gtatcggtga
     3841 ttcattctgc taaccagtaa ggcaaccccg ccagcctagc cgggtcctca acgacaggag
     3901 cacgatcatg cgcacccgtg gggccgccat gccggcgata atggcctgct tctcgccgaa
     3961 acgtttggtg gcgggaccag tgacgaaggc ttgagcgagg gcgtgcaaga ttccgaatac
     4021 cgcaagcgac aggccgatca tcgtcgcgct ccagcgaaag cggtcctcgc cgaaaatgac
     4081 ccagagcgct gccggcacct gtcctacgag ttgcatgata aagaagacag tcataagtgc
     4141 ggcgacgata gtcatgcccc gcgcccaccg gaaggagctg actgggttga aggctctcaa
     4201 gggcatcggt cgagatcccg gtgcctaatg agtgagctaa cttacattaa ttgcgttgcg
     4261 ctcactgccc gctttccagt cgggaaacct gtcgtgccag ctgcattaat gaatcggcca
     4321 acgcgcgggg agaggcggtt tgcgtattgg gcgccagggt ggtttttctt ttcaccagtg
     4381 agacgggcaa cagctgattg cccttcaccg cctggccctg agagagttgc agcaagcggt
     4441 ccacgctggt ttgccccagc aggcgaaaat cctgtttgat ggtggttaac ggcgggatat
     4501 aacatgagct gtcttcggta tcgtcgtatc ccactaccga gatatccgca ccaacgcgca
     4561 gcccggactc ggtaatggcg cgcattgcgc ccagcgccat ctgatcgttg gcaaccagca
     4621 tcgcagtggg aacgatgccc tcattcagca tttgcatggt ttgttgaaaa ccggacatgg
     4681 cactccagtc gccttcccgt tccgctatcg gctgaatttg attgcgagtg agatatttat
     4741 gccagccagc cagacgcaga cgcgccgaga cagaacttaa tgggcccgct aacagcgcga
     4801 tttgctggtg acccaatgcg accagatgct ccacgcccag tcgcgtaccg tcttcatggg
     4861 agaaaataat actgttgatg ggtgtctggt cagagacatc aagaaataac gccggaacat
     4921 tagtgcaggc agcttccaca gcaatggcat cctggtcatc cagcggatag ttaatgatca
     4981 gcccactgac gcgttgcgcg agaagattgt gcaccgccgc tttacaggct tcgacgccgc
     5041 ttcgttctac catcgacacc accacgctgg cacccagttg atcggcgcga gatttaatcg
     5101 ccgcgacaat ttgcgacggc gcgtgcaggg ccagactgga ggtggcaacg ccaatcagca
     5161 acgactgttt gcccgccagt tgttgtgcca cgcggttggg aatgtaattc agctccgcca
     5221 tcgccgcttc cactttttcc cgcgttttcg cagaaacgtg gctggcctgg ttcaccacgc
     5281 gggaaacggt ctgataagag acaccggcat actctgcgac atcgtataac gttactggtt
     5341 tcacattcac caccctgaat tgactctctt ccgggcgcta tcatgccata ccgcgaaagg
     5401 ttttgcgcca ttcgatggtg tccgggatct cgacgctctc ccttatgcga ctcctgcatt
     5461 aggaagcagc ccagtagtag gttgaggccg ttgagcaccg ccgccgcaag gaatggtgca
     5521 tgcaaggaga tggcgcccaa cagtcccccg gccacggggc ctgccaccat acccacgccg
     5581 aaacaagcgc tcatgagccc gaagtggcga gcccgatctt ccccatcggt gatgtcggcg
     5641 atataggcgc cagcaaccgc acctgtggcg ccggtgatgc cggccacgat gcgtccggcg
     5701 tagaggatcg agatctcgat cccgcgaaat taatacgact cactataggg gaattgtgag
     5761 cggataacaa ttcccct
//
