Addgene plasmid #119962: 6CKO (DOT1L)
Purpose: Bacterial expression for structure determination
Depositing lab: Cheryl Arrowsmith. Depositing organization: University of Toronto.
Backbone
  Vector backbone: pET28-MKH8SUMO
  Backbone manufacturer: SGC (Addgene Plasmid #79526)
  Vector type: Bacterial Expression
Growth in bacteria
  Bacterial resistance: Kanamycin, 50 μg/mL
  Growth temperature: 37°C
  Growth strain: DH5alpha
  Copy number: Low Copy
Gene/Insert
  Gene/Insert name: DOT1L (alt names: PDB ID: 6CKO; Dot1L;gi|163965372)
  Species: H. sapiens (human)
  Insert size (bp): 147
  Entrez Gene: DOT1L (a.k.a. DOT1, KMT4)
  Promoter: T7
  Tag / fusion protein: 6xHIS, thrombin,SUMO and TEV cleavage (N terminal on backbone)
  Cloning method: Ligation Independent Cloning
  Sequencing primers: 5′ T7; 3′ T7-term
Terms and licenses: Academic/Nonprofit Terms; Industry Terms: Not Available to Industry
Depositor comments: N-Tag: MKKHHHHHHHHSSGLVPRGSMSDSEVNQEAKPEVKPEVKPETHINLKVSDGSSEIFFKIKKTTPLRRLMEAFAKRQGKEMDSLRFLYDGIRIQADQTPEDLDMEDNDIIEAHREQIGGTENLYFQG. DOT1L:JMC107-B04:C239899. SGC link: http://www.thesgc.org/structures/6CKO/
How to cite: 6CKO (DOT1L) was a gift from Cheryl Arrowsmith (Addgene plasmid # 119962 ; http://n2t.net/addgene:119962 ; RRID:Addgene_119962)
